>Addgene plasmid #176974 | RUNX1_pcDNA6.2/EmGFP-Bsd | addgene full sequence | sequence record 349734 | Addgene NGS Result
GACATTGATTATTGACTAGTTATTAATAGTAATCAATTACGGGGTCATTAGTTCATAGCCCATATATGGA
GTTCCGCGTTACATAACTTACGGTAAATGGCCCGCCTGGCTGACCGCCCAACGACCCCCGCCCATTGACG
TCAATAATGACGTATGTTCCCATAGTAACGCCAATAGGGACTTTCCATTGACGTCAATGGGTGGAGTATT
TACGGTAAACTGCCCACTTGGCAGTACATCAAGTGTATCATATGCCAAGTACGCCCCCTATTGACGTCAA
TGACGGTAAATGGCCCGCCTGGCATTATGCCCAGTACATGACCTTATGGGACTTTCCTACTTGGCAGTAC
ATCTACGTATTAGTCATCGCTATTACCATGGTGATGCGGTTTTGGCAGTACATCAATGGGCGTGGATAGC
GGTTTGACTCACGGGGATTTCCAAGTCTCCACCCCATTGACGTCAATGGGAGTTTGTTTTGGCACCAAAA
TCAACGGGACTTTCCAAAATGTCGTAACAACTCCGCCCCATTGACGCAAATGGGCGGTAGGCGTGTACGG
TGGGAGGTCTATATAAGCAGAGCTCTCTGGCTAACTAGAGAACCCACTGCTTACTGGCTTATCGAAATTA
ATACGACTCACTATAGGGAGACCCAAGCTGGCTAGTTAAGCTATCAACAAGTTTGTACAAAAAAGCAGGC
ACCATGGCTTCAGACAGCATATTTGAGTCATTTCCTTCGTACCCACAGTGCTTCATGAGAGAATGCATAC
TTGGAATGAATCCTTCTAGAGACGTCCACGATGCCAGCACGAGCCGCCGCTTCACGCCGCCTTCCACCGC
GCTGAGCCCAGGCAAGATGAGCGAGGCGTTGCCGCTGGGCGCCCCGGACGCCGGCGCTGCCCTGGCCGGC
AAGCTGAGGAGCGGCGACCGCAGCATGGTGGAGGTGCTGGCCGACCACCCGGGCGAGCTGGTGCGCACCG
ACAGCCCCAACTTCCTCTGCTCCGTGCTGCCTACGCACTGGCGCTGCAACAAGACCCTGCCCATCGCTTT
CAAGGTGGTGGCCCTAGGGGATGTTCCAGATGGCACTCTGGTCACTGTGATGGCTGGCAATGATGAAAAC
TACTCGGCTGAGCTGAGAAATGCTACCGCAGCCATGAAGAACCAGGTTGCAAGATTTAATGACCTCAGGT
TTGTCGGTCGAAGTGGAAGAGGGAAAAGCTTCACTCTGACCATCACTGTCTTCACAAACCCACCGCAAGT
CGCCACCTACCACAGAGCCATCAAAATCACAGTGGATGGGCCCCGAGAACCTCGAAGACATCGGCAGAAA
CTAGATGATCAGACCAAGCCCGGGAGCTTGTCCTTTTCCGAGCGGCTCAGTGAACTGGAGCAGCTGCGGC
GCACAGCCATGAGGGTCAGCCCACACCACCCAGCCCCCACGCCCAACCCTCGTGCCTCCCTGAACCACTC
CACTGCCTTTAACCCTCAGCCTCAGAGTCAGATGCAGGATACAAGGCAGATCCAACCATCCCCACCGTGG
TCCTACGATCAGTCCTACCAATACCTGGGATCCATTGCCTCTCCTTCTGTGCACCCAGCAACGCCCATTT
CACCTGGACGTGCCAGCGGCATGACAACCCTCTCTGCAGAACTTTCCAGTCGACTCTCAACGGCACCCGA
CCTGACAGCGTTCAGCGACCCGCGCCAGTTCCCCGCGCTGCCCTCCATCTCCGACCCCCGCATGCACTAT
CCAGGCGCCTTCACCTACTCCCCGACGCCGGTCACCTCGGGCATCGGCATCGGCATGTCGGCCATGGGCT
CGGCCACGCGCTACCACACCTACCTGCCGCCGCCCTACCCCGGCTCGTCGCAAGCGCAGGGAGGCCCGTT
CCAAGCCAGCTCGCCCTCCTACCACCTGTACTACGGCGCCTCGGCCGGCTCCTACCAGTTCTCCATGGTG
GGCGGCGAGCGCTCGCCGCCGCGCATCCTGCCGCCCTGCACCAACGCCTCCACCGGCTCCGCGCTGCTCA
ACCCCAGCCTCCCGAACCAGAGCGACGTGGTGGAGGCCGAGGGCAGCCACAGCAACTCCCCCACCAACAT
GGCGCCCTCCGCGCGCCTGGAGGAGGCCGTGTGGAGGCCCTACTGAAACCCAGCTTTCTTGTACAAAGTG
GTTGATCTAGAGGGCCCGCGGTTCGAAGGTAAGCCTATCCCTAACCCTCTCCTCGGTCTCGATTCTACGC
GTACCGGTTAGTAATGAGTTTAAACGGGGGAGGCTAACTGAAACACGGAAGGAGACAATACCGGAAGGAA
CCCGCGCTATGACGGCAATAAAAAGACAGAATAAAACGCACGGGTGTTGGGTCGTTTGTTCATAAACGCG
GGGTTCGGTCCCAGGGCTGGCACTCTGTCGATACCCCACCGAGACCCCATTGGGGCCAATACGCCCGCGT
TTCTTCCTTTTCCCCACCCCACCCCCCAAGTTCGGGTGAAGGCCCAGGGCTCGCAGCCAACGTCGGGGCG
GCAGGCCCTGCCATAGCAGATCTGCGCAGCTGGGGCTCTAGGGGGTATCCCC
[124 nt withheld, positions 2573-2696]
C
[91 nt withheld, positions 2698-2788]
A
[49 nt withheld, positions 2790-2838]
CCTTTGACGTTGGAGTCCACGTTCTTT
[37 nt withheld, positions 2866-2902]
ACCCTATCTCGGTCTATTCTTTTGATTTATAAGGGATTTTGCCGATTTCGGCCTATTGGTTAAAAAATGA
GCTGATTTAACAAAAATTTAACGCGAATTATCCTCGAGCTACCGGGTAGGGGAGGCGCTTTTCCCAAGGC
AGTCTGGAGCATGCGCTTTAGCAGCCCCGCTGGGCACTTGGCGCTACACAAGTGGCCTCTGGCCTCGCAC
ACATTCCACATCCACCGGTAGGCGCCAACCGGCTCCGTTCTTTGGTGGCCCCTTCGCGCCACCTTCTACT
CCTCCCCTAGTCAGGAAGTTCCCCCCCGCCCCGCAGCTCGCGTCGTGCAGGACGTGACAAATGGAAGTAG
CACGTCTCACTAGTCTCGTGCAGATGGACAGCACCGCTGAGCAATGGAAGCGGGTAGGCCTTTGGGGCAG
CGGCCAATAGCAGCTTTGCTCCTTCGCTTTCTGGGCTCAGAGGCTGGGAAGGGGTGGGTCCGGGGGCGGG
CTCAGGGGCGGGCTCAGGGGCGGGGCGGGCGCCCGAAGGTCCTCCGGAGGCCCGGCATTCTGCACGCTTC
AAAAGCGCACGTCTGCCGCGCTGTTCTCCTCTTCCTCATCTCCGGGCCTTTCGACTCTAGACACGTGTTG
ACAATTAATCATCGGCATAGTATATCGGCATAGTATAATACGACAAGGTGAGGAACTAAACCATGGTGAG
CAAGGGCGAGGAGCTGTTCACCGGGGTGGTGCCCATCCTGGTCGAGCTGGACGGCGACGTAAACGGCCAC
AAGTTCAGCGTGTCCGGCGAGGGCGAGGGCGATGCCACCTACGGCAAGCTGACCCTGAAGTTCATCTGCA
CCACCGGCAAGCTGCCCGTGCCCTGGCCCACCCTCGTGACCACCTTCACCTACGGCGTGCAGTGCTTCGC
CCGCTACCCCGACCACATGAAGCAGCACGACTTCTTCAAGTCCGCCATGCCCGAAGGCTACGTCCAGGAG
CGCACCATCTTCTTCAAGGACGACGGCAACTACAAGACCCGCGCCGAGGTGAAGTTCGAGGGCGACACCC
TGGTGAACCGCATCGAGCTGAAGGGCATCGACTTCAAGGAGGACGGCAACATCCTGGGGCACAAGCTGGA
GTACAACTACAACAGCCACAAGGTCTATATCACCGCCGACAAGCAGAAGAACGGCATCAAGGTGAACTTC
AAGACCCGCCACAACATCGAGGACGGCAGCGTGCAGCTCGCCGACCACTACCAGCAGAACACCCCCATCG
GCGACGGCCCCGTGCTGCTGCCCGACAACCACTACCTGAGCACCCAGTCCGCCCTGAGCAAAGACCCCAA
CGAGAAGCGCGATCACATGGTCCTGCTGGAGTTCGTGACCGCCGCCGGGATCACTCTCGGCATGGACGAG
CTGTACAAGGCCAAGCCTTTGTCTCAAGAAGAATCCACCCTCATTGAAAGAGCAACGGCTACAATCAACA
GCATCCCCATCTCTGAAGACTACAGCGTCGCCAGCGCAGCTCTCTCTAGCGACGGCCGCATCTTCACTGG
TGTCAATGTATATCATTTTACTGGGGGACCTTGTGCAGAACTCGTGGTGCTGGGCACTGCTGCTGCTGCG
GCAGCTGGCAACCTGACTTGTATCGTCGCGATCGGAAATGAGAACAGGGGCATCTTGAGCCCCTGCGGAC
GGTGCCGACAGGTGCTTCTCGATCTGCATCCTGGGATCAAAGCCATAGTGAAGGACAGTGATGGACAGCC
GACGGCAGTTGGGATTCGTGAATTGCTGCCCTCTGGTTATGTGTGGGAGGGCTAAGCACTTCGTGGCCGA
GGAGCAGGACTGACACGTGCTACGAGATTTCGATTCCACCGCCGCCTTCTATGAAAGGTTGGGCTTCGGA
ATCGTTTTCCGGGACGCCGGCTGGATGATCCTCCAGCGCGGGGATCTCATGCTGGAGTTCTTCGCCCACC
CCAACTTGTTTATTGCAGCTTATAATGGTTACAAATAAAGCAATAGCATCACAAATTTCACAAATAAAGC
ATTTTTTTCACTGCATTCTAGTTGTGGTTTGTCCAAACTCATCAATGTATCTTATCATGTCTGTATACCG
TCGACCTCTAGCTAGAGCTTGGCGTAATCATGGTCATAGCTGTTTCCTGTGTGAAATTGTTATCCGCTCA
CAATTCCACACAACATACGAGCCGGAAGCATAAAGTGTAAAGCCTGGGGTGCCTAATGAGTGAGCTAACT
CACATTAATTGCGTTGCGCTCACTGCCCGCTTTCCAGTCGGGAAACCTGTCGTGCCAGCTGCATTAATGA
ATCGGCCAACGCGCGGGGAGAGGCGGTTTGCGTATTGGGCGCTCTTCCGCTTCCTCGCTCACTGACTCGC
TGCGCTCGGTCGTTCGGCTGCGGCGAGCGGTATCAGCTCACTCAAAGGCGGTAATACGGTTATCCACAGA
ATCAGGGGATAACGCAGGAAAGAACATGTGAGCAAAAGGCCAGCAAAAGGCCAGGAACCGTAAAAAGGCC
GCGTTGCTGGCGTTTTTCCATAGGCTCCGCCCCCCTGACGAGCATCACAAAAATCGACGCTCAAGTCAGA
GGTGGCGAAACCCGACAGGACTATAAAGATACCAGGCGTTTCCCCCTGGAAGCTCCCTCGTGCGCTCTCC
TGTTCCGACCCTGCCGCTTACCGGATACCTGTCCGCCTTTCTCCCTTCGGGAAGCGTGGCGCTTTCTCAT
AGCTCACGCTGTAGGTATCTCAGTTCGGTGTAGGTCGTTCGCTCCAAGCTGGGCTGTGTGCACGAACCCC
CCGTTCAGCCCGACCGCTGCGCCTTATCCGGTAACTATCGTCTTGAGTCCAACCCGGTAAGACACGACTT
ATCGCCACTGGCAGCAGCCACTGGTAACAGGATTAGCAGAGCGAGGTATGTAGGCGGTGCTACAGAGTTC
TTGAAGTGGTGGCCTAACTACGGCTACACTAGAAGAACAGTATTTGGTATCTGCGCTCTGCTGAAGCCAG
TTACCTTCGGAAAAAGAGTTGGTAGCTCTTGATCCGGCAAACAAACCACCGCTGGTAGCGGTGGTTTTTT
TGTTTGCAAGCAGCAGATTACGCGCAGAAAAAAAGGATCTCAAGAAGATCCTTTGATCTTTTCTACGGGG
TCTGACGCTCAGTGGAACGAAAACTCACGTTAAGGGATTTTGGTCATGAGATTATCAAAAAGGATCTTCA
CCTAGATCCTTTTAAATTAAAAATGAAGTTTTAAATCAATCTAAAGTATATATGAGTAAACTTGGTCTGA
CAGTTACCAATGCTTAATCAGTGAGGCACCTATCTCAGCGATCTGTCTATTTCGTTCATCCATAGTTGCC
TGACTCCCCGTCGTGTAGATAACTACGATACGGGAGGGCTTACCATCTGGCCCCAGTGCTGCAATGATAC
CGCGAGACCCACGCTCACCGGCTCCAGATTTATCAGCAATAAACCAGCCAGCCGGAAGGGCCGAGCGCAG
AAGTGGTCCTGCAACTTTATCCGCCTCCATCCAGTCTATTAATTGTTGCCGGGAAGCTAGAGTAAGTAGT
TCGCCAGTTAATAGTTTGCGCAACGTTGTTGCCATTGCTACAGGCATCGTGGTGTCACGCTCGTCGTTTG
GTATGGCTTCATTCAGCTTCGGTTCCCAACGATCAAGGCGAGTTACATGATCCCCCATGTTGTGCAAAAA
AGCGGTTAGCTCCTTCGGTCCTCCGATCGTTGTCAGAAGTAAGTTGGCCGCAGTGTTATCACTCATGGTT
ATGGCAGCACTGCATAATTCTCTTACTGTCATGCCATCCGTAAGATGCTTTTCTGTGACTGGTGAGTACT
CAACCAAGTCATTCTGAGAATAGTGTATGCGGCGACCGAGTTGCTCTTGCCCGGCGTCAATACGGGATAA
TACCGCGCCACATAGCAGAACTTTAAAAGTGCTCATCATTGGAAAACGTTCTTCGGGGCGAAAACTCTCA
AGGATCTTACCGCTGTTGAGATCCAGTTCGATGTAACCCACTCGTGCACCCAACTGATCTTCAGCATCTT
TTACTTTCACCAGCGTTTCTGGGTGAGCAAAAACAGGAAGGCAAAATGCCGCAAAAAAGGGAATAAGGGC
GACACGGAAATGTTGAATACTCATACTCTTCCTTTTTCAATATTATTGAAGCATTTATCAGGGTTATTGT
CTCATGAGCGGATACATATTTGAATGTATTTAGAAAAATAAACAAATAGGGGTTCCGCGCACATTTCCCC
GAAAAGTGCCACCTGACGTCGACGGATCGGGAGATCTCCCGATCCCCTATGGTGCACTCTCAGTACAATC
TGCTCTGATGCCGCATAGTTAAGCCAGTATCTGCTCCCTGCTTGTGTGTTGGAGGTCGCTGAGTAGTGCG
CGAGCAAAATTTAAGCTACAACAAGGCAAGGCTTGACCGACAATTGCATGAAGAATCTGCTTAGGGTTAG
GCGTTTTGCGCTGCTTCGCGATGTACGGGCCAGATATACGCGTT
Features (pLannotate 1.2.2; 26 found; start..end, strand, type, name):
      1..380     +  enhancer       CMV enhancer: human cytomegalovirus immediate early enhancer
    381..584     +  promoter       CMV promoter: human cytomegalovirus (CMV) immediate early promoter
    580..613     +  LTR            5' LTR (truncated) (fragment): truncated 5' long terminal repeat (LTR) from HIV-1
    629..647     +  promoter       T7 promoter: promoter for bacteriophage T7 RNA polymerase
    678..698     +  protein_bind   attB1: mutant version of attB; core recombination site for the Gateway® BP reaction BP Clonase™
    800..2143    +  CDS            RUNX1: RUNX1_HUMAN - Also known as AML1, CBFA2. Experimental evidence at protein level: Swiss-Prot protein existence level 1. Isoform AML-1L interferes with the transactivation activity of RUNX1. From Homo sapiens (Human).
   2148..2172    -  protein_bind   attB2: mutant version of attB; recombination site for the Gateway® BP reaction BP Clonase™
   2198..2239    +  CDS            V5 tag: epitope tag from simian virus 5
   2323..2371    +  polyA_signal   HSV TK poly(A) signal: herpes simplex virus thymidine kinase polyadenylation signal (Cole and Stacy, 1985)
   2462..2478    -  polyA_signal   bGH poly(A) signal (fragment): bovine growth hormone polyadenylation signal
   2573..3001    +  rep_origin     f1 ori (sequence partly withheld): f1 bacteriophage origin of replication; arrow indicates direction of (+) strand synthesis
   3016..3515    +  promoter       PGK promoter: mouse phosphoglycerate kinase 1 promoter
   3529..3576    +  promoter       EM7 promoter: synthetic bacterial promoter&nbsp
   3595..4311    +  CDS            Emerald: Emerald is a basic (constitutively fluorescent) green fluorescent protein published in 1998, derived from Aequorea victoria. It is reported to be a very rapidly-maturing weak dimer.
   4311..4707    +  CDS            BSD (fragment): blasticidin S deaminase; Aspergillus terreus BSD; confers resistance to blasticidin
   4708..4735    +  CDS            BleoR (fragment): antibiotic-binding protein; Sh ble from Streptoalloteichus hindustanus; confers resistance to bleomycin, phleomycin, and Zeocin™
   4745..4870    +  CDS            ble (fragment): BLE_KLEPN - Experimental evidence at protein level: Swiss-Prot protein existence level 1. Binding protein with a strong affinity to the bleomycin family of antibiotics. Binds to CL990; an antimitotic-antibiotic compound. From Klebsiella pneumoniae.
   4865..4986    +  polyA_signal   SV40 poly(A) signal: SV40 polyadenylation signal
   5059..5075    -  protein_bind   lac operator: The lac repressor binds to the lac operator to inhibit transcription in E. coli. This inhibition can be relieved by adding lactose or isopropyl-β-D-thiogalactopyranoside (IPTG). lac repressor encoded by lacI
   5083..5113    -  promoter       lac promoter: promoter for the E. coli lac operon
   5128..5149    -  protein_bind   CAP binding site: CAP binding activates transcription in the presence of cAMP. E. coli catabolite activator protein
   5162..5254    -  CDS            lacI (fragment): lac repressor; lacI; The lac repressor binds to the lac operator to inhibit transcription in E. coli. This inhibition can be relieved by adding lactose or isopropyl-β-D-thiogalactopyranoside (IPTG).
   5437..6025    -  rep_origin     ori: high-copy-number ColE1/pMB1/pBR322/pUC origin of replication
   6196..7056    -  CDS            AmpR: β-lactamase; bla; confers resistance to ampicillin, carbenicillin, and related antibiotics
   7057..7161    -  promoter       AmpR promoter: bla
   7220..7272    -  misc_feature   bom (fragment): basis of mobility region from pBR322
