[The description below was written by a language model from this plasmid's Addgene catalogue record and pLannotate feature annotations shown in this document.]
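Description:
RUNX1_pcDNA6.2/EmGFP-Bsd is a mammalian expression plasmid built by Gateway recombination into the Invitrogen pcDNA6.2/EmGFP-Bsd/V5-DEST destination backbone. It is maintained in E. coli through a high-copy ColE1/pUC-type origin and an ampicillin resistance gene (β-lactamase with its own promoter). An f1 origin is also present, which allows single-stranded DNA production. The sequenced record is about 7.4 kb.

The payload is the human RUNX1 (AML1/CBFA2) coding sequence, a Runt-family transcription factor encoded on chromosome 21. It sits between attB1 and attB2 sites left by the Gateway reaction and is driven by the CMV immediate-early enhancer and promoter. A T7 promoter lies just upstream, and serves as a sequencing primer site. A V5 epitope tag and the HSV TK polyadenylation signal follow attB2, but the record does not state whether RUNX1 is read through in frame to the V5 tag or terminates at its own stop codon. A second, independent cassette uses the mouse PGK promoter to express Emerald GFP fused to blasticidin S deaminase, ending in an SV40 poly(A) signal. This fusion lets transfected cells be identified by green fluorescence and selected with blasticidin. The EM7 bacterial promoter ahead of this fusion also permits its expression in E. coli. Several short annotated fragments (HIV-1 LTR, bGH poly(A), BleoR/ble, lacI) appear to be partial matches rather than functional elements.

According to the associated publication, the plasmid belongs to an overexpression screen of chromosome 21 genes for modulators of Sonic hedgehog signaling relevant to Down syndrome.
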