Addgene plasmid #176974: RUNX1_pcDNA6.2/EmGFP-Bsd
Purpose: Mammalian expression vector encoding RUNX1 and EmGFP-Bsd
Depositing lab: Roger Reeves. Publication: Overexpression screen of chromosome 21 genes reveals modulators of Sonic hedgehog signaling relevant to Down syndrome. Moyer AJ, Fernandez FX, Li Y, Klinedinst DK, Florea LD, Kazuki Y, Oshimura M, Reeves RH. Dis Model Mech. 2023 Apr 1;16(4):dmm049712. doi: 10.1242/dmm.049712. Epub 2023 Apr 13. PubMed 36995257.
Backbone
  Vector backbone: pcDNA6.2/EmGFP-Bsd/V5-DEST
  Backbone manufacturer: Invitrogen (V36620)
  Backbone size w/o insert (bp): 5983
  Vector type: Mammalian Expression
  Selectable markers: EmGFP fused to Blasticidin (bsd)-resistance marker
Growth in bacteria
  Bacterial resistance: Ampicillin, 100 μg/mL
  Growth temperature: 37°C
  Growth strain: DH5alpha
  Copy number: High Copy
Gene/Insert
  Gene/Insert name: RUNX1 (alt names: AML1; CBFA2)
  Species: H. sapiens (human)
  Insert size (bp): 1446
  Entrez Gene: RUNX1 (a.k.a. AML1, AML1-EVI-1, AMLCR1, CBF2alpha, CBFA2, EVI-1, PEBP2aB, PEBP2alpha)
  Promoter: CMV
  Cloning method: Gateway Cloning
  Sequencing primers: 5′ T7; 3′ V5 reverse
Resource information
  A portion of this plasmid was derived from a plasmid made by: Derived from Addgene #53802
Terms and licenses: Academic/Nonprofit Terms; Industry Terms: Not Available to Industry
Depositor comments: RUNX1 (BC136381) expressed under the control of CMV promoter and EmGFP-Bsd under the control of PGK
How to cite: RUNX1_pcDNA6.2/EmGFP-Bsd was a gift from Roger Reeves (Addgene plasmid # 176974 ; http://n2t.net/addgene:176974 ; RRID:Addgene_176974)
